Addgene plasmid #137020: pDD316
Purpose: mTurq2-GLO^SEC^2xHA vector with ccdB markers for cloning homology arms
Depositing lab: Daniel Dickinson & Bob Goldstein. Depositing organization: University of North Carolina at Chapel Hill.
Backbone
  Vector backbone: pUC19 (modified)
  Backbone size w/o insert (bp): 3881
  Total vector size (bp): 10473
  Modifications to backbone: Addition of ccdB markers to facilitate homology arm cloning
  Vector type: Worm Expression, Cre/Lox, CRISPR
  Selectable markers: Hygromycin
Growth in bacteria
  Bacterial resistance: Ampicillin, 100 μg/mL
  Growth temperature: 30°C
  Growth strain: NEB Turbo
  Copy number: High Copy
Gene/Insert
  Gene/Insert name: mTurq2-GLO^SEC^2xHA + ccdB
  Species: C. elegans (nematode)
  Insert size (bp): 6593
  Tag / fusion protein: C. elegans GLO-optimized mTurq2; 2xHA
  Cloning method: Gibson Cloning
  Sequencing primers: 5′ M13 Forward (tgtaaaacgacggccagt)
Terms and licenses: Academic/Nonprofit Terms; Industry Terms: Not Available to Industry
How to cite: pDD316 was a gift from Daniel Dickinson & Bob Goldstein (Addgene plasmid # 137020 ; http://n2t.net/addgene:137020 ; RRID:Addgene_137020)
