[The description below was written by a language model from this plasmid's Addgene catalogue record and pLannotate feature annotations shown in this document.]
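Description:
pDD316 is a modified pUC19-based plasmid of about 10.5 kb that serves as a repair-template backbone for CRISPR/Cas9-triggered knock-in tagging of endogenous genes in C. elegans. It is propagated in E. coli through the high-copy ColE1/pUC origin and selected with ampicillin (AmpR). Two ccdB toxin cassettes, each accompanied by a partial ccdA sequence, flank the tagging module in opposite orientations. They mark the positions where the 5′ and 3′ homology arms are inserted by Gibson assembly. Because ccdB poisons DNA gyrase, replacing both cassettes with arms provides negative selection against uncut or incompletely assembled parental vector.

The payload lies between the ccdB markers. It begins with a cyan fluorescent protein, mTurquoise2, in a C. elegans GLO-optimized coding version, followed by a self-excising cassette (SEC) and then a 2xHA epitope tag, which the annotation tool detected as fragments of a 3xHA feature. The SEC is bounded by two sites annotated as loxP511. It contains sqt-1 collagen sequence, consistent with a visible morphological marker, although the record does not state which allele is carried. It also contains a hygromycin resistance gene for drug selection of worms, and a Cre recombinase coding sequence with a tbb-2 terminator. A neighbouring hsp-16.1 fragment suggests that Cre is under heat-shock control.

In use, hygromycin resistance and the sqt-1-associated phenotype would identify candidate knock-in animals. Inducing Cre then excises everything between the lox sites, which should leave the target gene fused to mTurquoise2 and 2xHA. The promoters driving the hygromycin and sqt-1 genes are not annotated in the record.
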