Features (pLannotate 1.2.2; 27 found; start..end, strand, type, name):
    120..278     +  CDS            ccdA (fragment): CCDA_ECO57 - Also known as H, letA. Experimental evidence at protein level: Swiss-Prot protein existence level 1. Antitoxin component of a type II toxin-antitoxin (TA) system which inhibits the post-segregational killing (PSK) of plasmid-free cells, also referred to as a plasmid addiction system. Binds to and blocks the activity of CcdB; will also remove bound CcdB protein from the CcdB-GyrA complex by forming a CcdA-CcdB complex, a process termed rejuvenation. Functions as a transcriptional corepressor for the ccdAB operon, repression also requires CcdB (By similarity). From Escherichia coli
    283..588     +  CDS            ccdB: CcdB, a bacterial toxin that poisons DNA gyrase; ccdB; Plasmids containing the ccdB gene cannot be propagated in standard E. coli strains.
    660..1529    +  CDS            mTurquoise2: mTurquoise2 is a basic (constitutively fluorescent) cyan fluorescent protein published in 2012, derived from Aequorea victoria. It is reported to be a rapidly-maturing monomer with very low acid sensitivity.
   1574..1607    -  protein_bind   loxP511: Cre-mediated recombination occurs in the 8-bp core sequence (GTATACAT). loxP511 sites are compatible with each other, but incompatible with wild-type loxP sites. Cre recombinase
   2401..2547    +  CDS            sqt-1 (fragment): SQT1_CAEEL - Also known as rol-5. Protein inferred from homology: Swiss-Prot protein existence level 3. Nematode cuticles are composed largely of collagen-like proteins. The cuticle functions both as an exoskeleton and as a barrier to protect the worm from its environment. This is a collagen critical for organismal morphogenesis. Mutations in sqt-1 can lengthen, shorten, or helically twist the entire animal. From Caenorhabditis elegans.
   2580..3419    +  CDS            sqt-1 (fragment): SQT1_CAEEL - Also known as rol-5. Protein inferred from homology: Swiss-Prot protein existence level 3. Nematode cuticles are composed largely of collagen-like proteins. The cuticle functions both as an exoskeleton and as a barrier to protect the worm from its environment. This is a collagen critical for organismal morphogenesis. Mutations in sqt-1 can lengthen, shorten, or helically twist the entire animal. From Caenorhabditis elegans.
   3463..3786    -  terminator     tbb-2 terminator: tbb-2; transcription terminator for the C. elegans tubulin beta-2 gene
   3795..4925    -  CDS            cre: RECR_BPP1 - Experimental evidence at protein level: Swiss-Prot protein existence level 1. Catalyzes site-specific recombination between two 34-base- pair LOXP sites. Its role is to maintain the phage genome as a monomeric unit-copy plasmid in the lysogenic state. From Escherichia phage P1 (Bacteriophage P1).
   5274..5324    +  CDS            hsp-16.1 (fragment): HSP11_CAEEL - Also known as hsp16-1b. Experimental evidence at transcript level: Swiss-Prot protein existence level 2. From Caenorhabditis elegans.
   5705..5725    +  protein_bind   attB1: mutant version of attB; core recombination site for the Gateway® BP reaction BP Clonase™
   5731..6756    +  CDS            HygR: aminoglycoside phosphotransferase from E. coli; aph(4)-Ia; confers resistance to hygromycin
   6760..6780    -  protein_bind   attB2: mutant version of attB; core recombination site for the Gateway® BP reaction BP Clonase™
   7134..7167    -  protein_bind   loxP511: Cre-mediated recombination occurs in the 8-bp core sequence (GTATACAT). loxP511 sites are compatible with each other, but incompatible with wild-type loxP sites. Cre recombinase
   7189..7214    +  CDS            3xHA (fragment): three tandem HA epitope tags
   7216..7232    +  CDS            3xHA (fragment): three tandem HA epitope tags
   7293..7595    -  CDS            ccdB: CCDB_ECOLI - Also known as G, letB, letD. Experimental evidence at protein level: Swiss-Prot protein existence level 1. Toxic component of a type II toxin-antitoxin (TA) system, functioning in plasmid maintainence. Responsible for the post- segregational killing (PSK) of plasmid-free cells, also referred to as a plasmid addiction system. Half-life of over 2 hours. Cell killing by CcdB is accompanied by filamentation, defects in chromosome and plasmid segregation, defects in cell division, formation of anucleate cells, decreased DNA synthesis and plasmid loss. Interferes with the activity of DN
   7600..7758    -  CDS            ccdA (fragment): CCDA_ECO57 - Also known as H, letA. Experimental evidence at protein level: Swiss-Prot protein existence level 1. Antitoxin component of a type II toxin-antitoxin (TA) system which inhibits the post-segregational killing (PSK) of plasmid-free cells, also referred to as a plasmid addiction system. Binds to and blocks the activity of CcdB; will also remove bound CcdB protein from the CcdB-GyrA complex by forming a CcdA-CcdB complex, a process termed rejuvenation. Functions as a transcriptional corepressor for the ccdAB operon, repression also requires CcdB (By similarity). From Escherichia coli
   7898..7914    -  protein_bind   lac operator: The lac repressor binds to the lac operator to inhibit transcription in E. coli. This inhibition can be relieved by adding lactose or isopropyl-β-D-thiogalactopyranoside (IPTG). lac repressor encoded by lacI
   7922..7952    -  promoter       lac promoter: promoter for the E. coli lac operon
   7967..7988    -  protein_bind   CAP binding site: CAP binding activates transcription in the presence of cAMP. E. coli catabolite activator protein
   8001..8093    -  CDS            lacI (fragment): lac repressor; lacI; The lac repressor binds to the lac operator to inhibit transcription in E. coli. This inhibition can be relieved by adding lactose or isopropyl-β-D-thiogalactopyranoside (IPTG).
   8276..8864    -  rep_origin     ori: high-copy-number ColE1/pMB1/pBR322/pUC origin of replication
   9035..9895    -  CDS            AmpR: β-lactamase; bla; confers resistance to ampicillin, carbenicillin, and related antibiotics
   9896..10000   -  promoter       AmpR promoter: bla
  10095..10130   +  CDS            rop (fragment): Rop protein, which maintains plasmids at low copy number; rop
  10232..10331   +  misc_feature   bom (fragment): basis of mobility region from pBR322
  10337..17      -  CDS            lacZα (fragment) (across the origin): LacZα fragment of β-galactosidase; lacZ fragment
>Addgene plasmid #137020 | pDD316 | addgene full sequence | sequence record 274032 | Addgene NGS Result
GTAAAACGACGGCCAGTCGCCGGCACTAGTTACCCGAAGTATGTCAAAAAGAGGTATGCTATGAAGCAGC
GTATTACAGTGACAGTTGACAGCGACAGCTATCAGTTGCTCAAGGCATATATGATGTCAATATCTCCGGT
TCGGTAAGCACAACCATGCAGAATGAAGCCCGTCGTCTGCGTGCCGAACGCTGGAAAGCGGAAAATCAGG
AAGGGATGGCTGAGGTCGCCCGGTTTATTGAAATGAACGGCTCTTTTGCCGACGAGAACAGGGGCTGGTG
AAATGCAGTTTAAGGTTTACACCTATAAAAGAGAGAGCCGTTATCGTCTGTTTGTGGATGTACAGAGTGA
TATTATTGACACGCCCGGGCGACGGATGGTGATCCCCCTGGCCAGTGCACGTCTGCTGTCAGATAAAGTC
CCCCGTGAACTTTACCCGGTGGTGCATATCGGGGATGAAAGCTGGCGCATGATGACCACCGATATGGCCA
GTGTGCCGGTCTCCGTTATCGGGGAAGAAGTGGCTGATCTCAGCCACCGCGAAAATGACATCAAAAACGC
CATTAACCTGATGTTCTGGGGAATATAAATGTCAGGCTCCCTTATACACAGCCAGTCTGCAGGTCGACCT
AGGGAGCATCGGGAGCCTCAGGAGCATCGATGGTCTCCAAAGGAGAAGAACTCTTTACCGGAGTCGTCCC
AATTCTCGTCGAGCTCGACGGAGACGTAAACGGACACAAATTCTCGGTTTCCGGAGAAGGAGAAGGAGAT
GCTACTTATGGAAAACTCACCCTTAAATTCATTTGCACCACCGGAAAGCTCCCAGTGCCGTGGCCGACTT
TGGTGACCACCCTCTCCTGGGGCGTTCAATGCTTCGCCCGCTACCCAGGTAAGTTTGGGAATGTATATTC
AATGTAATGAAGTTGGAGGATTTTTTCAGACCATATGAAGCAACATGACTTCTTCAAATCAGCCATGCCA
GAAGGATACGTCCAGGAGCGAACAATTTTCTTCAAGGACGATGGAAACTACAAGACTCGTGCTGAAGTCA
AGTTTGAAGGAGATACTCTCGTGAACCGCATTGAGCTCAAGGTAAGTTTAACATGGGAATCGTGCTTCTG
TTTAAACAAGAATGGTTTTCAGGGAATCGACTTCAAAGAAGATGGAAACATTCTTGGACACAAGCTCGAA
TACAACTACTTCAGCGACAACGTGTATATCACCGCCGACAAGCAAAAAAATGGAATCAAGGCCAACTTCA
AGATTCGCCACAACATCGAAGACGGGGGCGTTCAACTTGCTGATCATTATCAGCAAAACACCCCAATTGG
AGGTAAGTTTGCATTTTGTAATAATTTGAGAATCCAAAAACTTGCTTTTTCAGATGGACCAGTCCTCCTC
CCTGATAATCACTACCTTTCCACTCAATCAAAGTTGAGCAAGGATCCAAATGAGAAAAGAGATCACATGG
TTCTTCTCGAGTTTGTCACCGCCGCCGGAATCACACTTGGAATGGACGAGCTGTACAAGACCGGTGAGAA
TCTGTACTTTCAATCCGGAAAGGTAAGTTTAAAATAACTTCGTATAATGTATACTATACGAAGTTATTTT
CAGGGAGAGCAAAAGCTTATCTCCGAGGAGGACCTCTAAGGATGATCGACGCCAACGTCGTTGAATTTTC
AAATTTTAAATACTGAATATTTGTTTTTTTTCCTATTATTTATTTATTCTCTTTGTGTTTTTTTTCTTGC
TTTCTAAAAAATTAATTCAATCCAAATCTAAACATTTTTTTTTCTCTTTCCGTCTCCCAATTCGTATTCC
GCTCCTCTCATCTGAACACAATGTGCAAGTTTATTTATCTTCTCGCTTTCATTTCATTAGGACGTGGGGG
GAATTGGTGGAAGGGGGAAACACACAAAAGGATGATGGAAATGAAATAAGGACACACAATATGCAACAAC
ATTCAATTCAGAAATATGGAGGAAGGTTTAAAAGAAAACATAAAAATATATAGAGGAGGAAGGAAACTAG
CTGCCCTCGATTGTCTATCTTCCATTCTCACCAAGTTTCAACAACTTTATTCAGTCATTCTTCTCTGGTT
CATTTCCCAACCAATCTTCCCGAATAAAGCCCATCTGTCCTTTCGGCCACATTCCTCACCTACATCCGTA
CTCCTTATCTCCCGTTCTTATCCAGTCTTTTATCGTCTCTGCGTCTCGCACACTGTCTCGTCGGTAATGT
AAAAAAAAAACAAAAAAAACTTGAAAACTTGCGGAAAGATTTCCTAATAAAAGGAGACGAATCCGGTAGG
AAATCGACAAGTCTCTGCTTCTCGAAGACTAGGTGAGTTACATTTCTTTGGCCGAATTATTTTGAAATCC
TAAATTTGATAATTTCAGAGATGTCTGTAAAACTTGCGTGTTATGTGACGGCTTCGGTCACTGTCGCCAC
TCTTATGGTATGCTTCATGACCATGTCAACCATCTACTCGGAGGTTGATGGATTCAGAGAGAAGCTTGAT
ACCGAGATGAATGTGTTCAGAGTGAGTTAAATTATATTTTGAATTTTAAATAATTTTTAATTTTCTAGCA
ATCTACCAATGGATTGTGGAAGGACATAGTTGTCATCGGAAGATCTAGCAAGCGTGTCCGTTGTCAATAT
GAAGAGACCAACGCTACCCCAACTCCACATGCTGATGGATCCCCATCTGCTCCACCAGGTCAACCACCAG
CAGTTCCACCAGTCTTCAACCAGCCAAAGACTCCAAATGGAGCCAATGGAAATGGACCAACCTGCAACTG
CAATGCTGATAACAAGTGCCCAGCTGGACCATCCGGACCAAAGGGAGTTCCAGGAGTTCCAGGACTCGAC
GGAGTTCCAGGACTTGACGGTGTTCCAGGAGTTGGAGCTGATGATATCGCTCCACAACGCGAGTCTGTCG
GATGCTTCACTTGCCCACAAGGACCAGTTGGACCACCAGGAGCTCTTGGAAGACCAGGACCACGTGGACT
TCCAGGACCAAGAGGACAAAATGGAAACCCAGGAAGAGATGGACAACCAGGACATCCAGGAGAGCAAGGA
TCATCCGGTCAAATCGGAAAGATCGGAGAGCCAGGACCACCAGGAGAGAAGGGACGCGACGCCGAGCATC
CAATCGGAAGACCAGGACCAAAGGGACCAAGAGGAGATCAAGGACCAACAGGACCAGCTGGACAGAACGG
TCTTCACGGACCACCAGGAGAGCCAGGAACCGTTGGACCAGAAGGACCATCTGGAAAGCAAGGACGTCAA
GGACCAGACGGAACCCAGGGAGAGACTGGACCAGACGGAAGACCAGGAAAGGATGCCGAGTACTGCCAGT
GCCCAGACAAGTCTCCACCATCAGAGGCTGTCAACGCCAACCGTGGATACAGAAATATCTAAATTGTTGG
TGTTTTCTAATAAAATATTTGAGATTCAGTGAGACTTTTTTCTTGGCGGCACAATAAAGTTTCCTCTTTT
TGTTGGGTCACTCAACGAACACAATACAAATATTTGAGCGCTCGCATTTTTCTCAACCTTTCGGGTTTAA
AGCACTTCAAAATGGAATTGAAGAGAGATTGTGAAAGTACATCAGACAGAATCACATTTTGATAGCATTC
ACTTCACTCAGATGCAAACTTTTCAGTGACTATAAAAAGTCATAAAATAATAACATTAAAAAAGCAAATA
AATTAGCGAGAGAATTTTTTGACAAAAAGAAAGAAGAGTGATAGAGAAGAAGGGAATGCTTGAAAGGATT
TTGCATTTATCTTAATCACCGTCTTCGAGAAGACGAACCATGGCGCCAGTTTCAGAATCCAAGTTTCTAA
TATAGTTCATCACAATGTTGACGTTGGTCCAACCTCCGGCTTGCATAATCTCTGGGATGGAAACTCCAGC
GCGAGCCATGTCACGGGCAGCTCCGACACGGGCGGAATGTCCAGACCAAGCCAAGTAACGTTGTCCGGAA
TCATCCTTGGCTCCGTAGATGAGACGGTGGGTAGCTTCGAAGATTCCTGAAAATTTATTTTCAGCTTATT
CTTAGCTAATATGTTGTTTAAACTTACCTTCAAGAGCTCGAGTCGAGAGTTGTGATGTTGCACTCGGGGC
AGCAACTCCGTTCTTGCGAACACGACAGAACAGGTAGTTGTTTGGATCATCGGCGACTCCGGAAACCGAA
ATCCAGCGCTCAACGAGCTTGGTAACTCCAAGGGAGAGCGCTTTTTCGACTCCGGCAGTCGAGACCAGCG
TTTTTGTACGTCCGATGTGGATGAGCATTCTTCCTCCGTCTGTGCGACTAATATCCTTGACGCGAATGCG
GGCAATTTCGGCGATACGGAGAAGTGTGTTGTAAGCAATTCCGAGGAAGGCGAGGTTTCGGATGTCCTGG
CAACGATCGGAATTTTCCATAAGAGAACGGACCTGATCGAAGTCGGTTCTGAAAATTTCGTCAAGTCTTA
GGATTGAATACATTAATATTTAAACTTACCTTTCGAAGGCGAGGGCTTGCTTGGCTCTCTCTCCAGCATC
AACATTTTCCTTGCGGATACGTCTCATTACGAGAGATACGGCATTAGAATCTGATGGGCGTGGAAGTCCA
GATCGGCGATGGAGCATATTGAGCTGTCCGAGATGTTGTTGGATCGTCTTCACCGCCAATCCACGAGCTT
GGAGGTAGAGCAAGTAGTCACGAACGTCTTCTGGCTCGGCTGGGAACCACTTGCGGTTGTTAAGCTTGCA
CCAGGCAGCCCAAGAACGGCACACTGAGAGAAGCATCTTCCAGGTGTGCTCGGAGAAGGCTTGTCTGTCA
CGGAACATATCCATGAGGTTCTTGCGAACTTCATCACTTGTCGCGTCAACTGGAAGTGCTGGAAGATTTT
GATGAACAGTGAGAAGATTTGACATATTTTCGAAGTTTTTTAGATGCACTAGAACAAAGCGTGTTGGCTT
CCTCTGAGCCCGCTTTCCTTATATACCCGCATTCTGCAGCCTTACAGAATGTTCTAGAAGGTCCTAGATG
CATTCGTTTGAAAATACTCCCGGTGGGTGCAAAGAGACGCAGACGGAAAATGTATCTGGGTCTCTTTATT
GTGTACACTACTTTTCCATGTACCGAATGTGAGTCGCCCTCCTTTTGCAACAAGCAGCTCGAATGTTCTA
GAAAAAGGTGGAAAATAGTATAAATACCGTTGAAAATAAATACCGAACAACATTTGCTCTAATTGTGAAA
TTAGAAATCTTCAAACTATAATCATGTCACTTTACCACTATTTCCGTCCAGCTCAACGTTCCGTTTTTGG
TGATCATTTTTGCTTTCGTCGTAAATCTACACACGCGTCTCTTCCGTGCGAGAGTCCAAGCCAGCAGCCA
AATTCGTTGACTGAGTATTCAACGTTTATACGTTGTCGGCAACGAGAAATAGGAAAATGCATCGGGAAAT
GTTCTTTTTTCGATTTTTTCCAAGGTTTTGACAAATTTTACCACGAATTTTGCTATGTTTTCAATTAAAA
AATATGTTATTCAACTGTTTCTATGAGGAAAATAAGGCTTTGCATGTAATTTTCTTATTCAGCATAATTT
TTAATTAATTTGAATTTTCTGTCCTAACGTTTATTTTGTTTTCTTGGTTATGACTGATCTGAAATTAATT
TTTGAATTTTAAGGTAATATGTCAGGCGGTGCCGCAAGTTTGTACAAAAAAGCAGGCTCCATGAAAAAGC
CTGAACTCACCGCGACGTCTGTCGAGAAGTTTCTGATCGAAAAGTTCGACAGCGTCTCCGACCTGATGCA
GCTCTCGGAGGGCGAAGAATCTCGTGCTTTCAGCTTCGATGTAGGAGGGCGTGGATATGTCCTGCGGGTA
AATAGCTGCGCCGATGGTTTCTACAAAGATCGTTATGTTTATCGGCACTTTGCATCGGCCGCGCTCCCGA
TTCCGGAAGTGCTTGACATTGGGGAATTCAGCGAGAGCCTGACCTATTGCATCTCCCGCCGTGCACAGGG
TGTCACGTTGCAAGACCTGCCTGAAACCGAACTGCCCGCTGTTCTGCAGCCGGTCGCGGAGGCCATGGAT
GCGATCGCTGCGGCCGATCTTAGCCAGACGAGCGGGTTCGGCCCATTCGGACCGCAAGGAATCGGTCAAT
ACACTACATGGCGTGATTTCATATGCGCGATTGCTGATCCCCATGTGTATCACTGGCAAACTGTGATGGA
CGACACCGTCAGTGCGTCCGTCGCGCAGGCTCTCGATGAGCTGATGCTTTGGGCCGAGGACTGCCCCGAA
GTCCGGCACCTCGTGCACGCGGATTTCGGCTCCAACAATGTCCTGACGGACAATGGCCGCATAACAGCGG
TCATTGACTGGAGCGAGGCGATGTTCGGGGATTCCCAATACGAGGTCGCCAACATCTTCTTCTGGAGGCC
GTGGTTGGCTTGTATGGAGCAGCAGACGCGCTACTTCGAGCGGAGGCATCCGGAGCTTGCAGGATCGCCG
CGGCTCCGGGCGTATATGCTCCGCATTGGTCTTGACCAACTCTATCAGAGCTTGGTTGACGGCAATTTCG
ATGATGCAGCTTGGGCGCAGGGTCGATGCGACGCAATCGTCCGATCCGGAGCCGGGACTGTCGGGCGTAC
ACAAATCGCCCGCAGAAGCGCGGCCGTCTGGACCGATGGCTGTGTAGAAGTACTCGCCGATAGTGGAAAC
CGACGCCCCAGCACTCGTCCGAGGGCAAAGGAATAGACCCAGCTTTCTTGTACAAAGTGGGTCCAATTAC
TCTTCAACATCCCTACATGCTCTTTCTCCCTGTGCTCCCACCCCCTATTTTTGTTATTATCAAAAAACTT
CTCTTAATTTCTTTGTTTTTTAGCTTCTTTTAAGTCACCTCTAACAATGAAATTGTGTAGATTCAAAAAT
AGAATTAATTCGTAATAAAAAGTCGAAAAAAATTGTGCTCCCTCCCCCCATTAATAATAATTCTATCCCA
AAATCTACACAATGTTCTGTGTACACTTCTTATGTTTTTTACTTCTGATAAATTTTTTTGAAACATCATA
GAAAAAACCGCACACAAAATACCTTATCATATGTTACGTTTCAGTTTATGACCGCAATTTTTAATAACTT
CGTATAATGTATACTATACGAAGTTATTTTCAGGGAGCCGGCTCTTATCCATACGATGTCCCAGATTACG
CTTACCCATATGACGTTCCAGACTATGCCGGAGGACTAGTTCGACCTGCAGACTGGCTGTGTATAAGGGA
GCCTGACATTTAGATTCCCCAGAACATAAGGTTGATAGCGTTCTTGATATCGTTCTCACGGTGAGAAAGG
TCGGCAACCTCCTCTCCGATGACGGAAACTGGAACGGAAGCCATGTCGGTGGTCATCATACGCCAAGACT
CGTCTCCGATGTGAACAACTGGGTAGAGCTCACGTGGAACCTTGTCGGAAAGAAGACGGGCGGAAGCAAG
TGGGATAACCATACGGCGTCCTGGGGTATCGATGATGTCGGATTGGACGTCGACGAAAAGACGGTAGCGA
CTCTCTCTTTTATAAGTGTAAACCTTGAATTGCATTTCACCAGCCCCTGTTCTCGTCGGCAAAAGAGCCG
TTCATTTCAATAAACCGGGCGACCTCAGCCATCCCTTCCTGATTTTCCGCTTTCCAGCGTTCGGCACGCA
GACGACGGGCTTCATTCTGCATGGTTGTGCTTACCGAACCGGAGATATTGACATCATATATGCCTTGAGC
AACTGATAGCTGTCGCTGTCAACTGTCACTGTAATACGCTGCTTCATAGCATACCTCTTTTTGACATACT
TCGGGTTCCTAGGAAATCGATACCGGTAACATGGTCATAGCTGTTTCCTGTGTGAAATTGTTATCCGCTC
ACAATTCCACACAACATACGAGCCGGAAGCATAAAGTGTAAAGCCTGGGGTGCCTAATGAGTGAGCTAAC
TCACATTAATTGCGTTGCGCTCACTGCCCGCTTTCCAGTCGGGAAACCTGTCGTGCCAGCTGCATTAATG
AATCGGCCAACGCGCGGGGAGAGGCGGTTTGCGTATTGGGCGCTCTTCCGCTTCCTCGCTCACTGACTCG
CTGCGCTCGGTCGTTCGGCTGCGGCGAGCGGTATCAGCTCACTCAAAGGCGGTAATACGGTTATCCACAG
AATCAGGGGATAACGCAGGAAAGAACATGTGAGCAAAAGGCCAGCAAAAGGCCAGGAACCGTAAAAAGGC
CGCGTTGCTGGCGTTTTTCCATAGGCTCCGCCCCCCTGACGAGCATCACAAAAATCGACGCTCAAGTCAG
AGGTGGCGAAACCCGACAGGACTATAAAGATACCAGGCGTTTCCCCCTGGAAGCTCCCTCGTGCGCTCTC
CTGTTCCGACCCTGCCGCTTACCGGATACCTGTCCGCCTTTCTCCCTTCGGGAAGCGTGGCGCTTTCTCA
TAGCTCACGCTGTAGGTATCTCAGTTCGGTGTAGGTCGTTCGCTCCAAGCTGGGCTGTGTGCACGAACCC
CCCGTTCAGCCCGACCGCTGCGCCTTATCCGGTAACTATCGTCTTGAGTCCAACCCGGTAAGACACGACT
TATCGCCACTGGCAGCAGCCACTGGTAACAGGATTAGCAGAGCGAGGTATGTAGGCGGTGCTACAGAGTT
CTTGAAGTGGTGGCCTAACTACGGCTACACTAGAAGAACAGTATTTGGTATCTGCGCTCTGCTGAAGCCA
GTTACCTTCGGAAAAAGAGTTGGTAGCTCTTGATCCGGCAAACAAACCACCGCTGGTAGCGGTGGTTTTT
TTGTTTGCAAGCAGCAGATTACGCGCAGAAAAAAAGGATCTCAAGAAGATCCTTTGATCTTTTCTACGGG
GTCTGACGCTCAGTGGAACGAAAACTCACGTTAAGGGATTTTGGTCATGAGATTATCAAAAAGGATCTTC
ACCTAGATCCTTTTAAATTAAAAATGAAGTTTTAAATCAATCTAAAGTATATATGAGTAAACTTGGTCTG
ACAGTTACCAATGCTTAATCAGTGAGGCACCTATCTCAGCGATCTGTCTATTTCGTTCATCCATAGTTGC
CTGACTCCCCGTCGTGTAGATAACTACGATACGGGAGGGCTTACCATCTGGCCCCAGTGCTGCAATGATA
CCGCGAGACCCACGCTCACCGGCTCCAGATTTATCAGCAATAAACCAGCCAGCCGGAAGGGCCGAGCGCA
GAAGTGGTCCTGCAACTTTATCCGCCTCCATCCAGTCTATTAATTGTTGCCGGGAAGCTAGAGTAAGTAG
TTCGCCAGTTAATAGTTTGCGCAACGTTGTTGCCATTGCTACAGGCATCGTGGTGTCACGCTCGTCGTTT
GGTATGGCTTCATTCAGCTCCGGTTCCCAACGATCAAGGCGAGTTACATGATCCCCCATGTTGTGCAAAA
AAGCGGTTAGCTCCTTCGGTCCTCCGATCGTTGTCAGAAGTAAGTTGGCCGCAGTGTTATCACTCATGGT
TATGGCAGCACTGCATAATTCTCTTACTGTCATGCCATCCGTAAGATGCTTTTCTGTGACTGGTGAGTAC
TCAACCAAGTCATTCTGAGAATAGTGTATGCGGCGACCGAGTTGCTCTTGCCCGGCGTCAATACGGGATA
ATACCGCGCCACATAGCAGAACTTTAAAAGTGCTCATCATTGGAAAACGTTCTTCGGGGCGAAAACTCTC
AAGGATCTTACCGCTGTTGAGATCCAGTTCGATGTAACCCACTCGTGCACCCAACTGATCTTCAGCATCT
TTTACTTTCACCAGCGTTTCTGGGTGAGCAAAAACAGGAAGGCAAAATGCCGCAAAAAAGGGAATAAGGG
CGACACGGAAATGTTGAATACTCATACTCTTCCTTTTTCAATATTATTGAAGCATTTATCAGGGTTATTG
TCTCATGAGCGGATACATATTTGAATGTATTTAGAAAAATAAACAAATAGGGGTTCCGCGCACATTTCCC
CGAAAAGTGCCACCTGACGTCTAAGAAACCATTATTATCATGACATTAACCTATAAAAATAGGCGTATCA
CGAGGCCCTTTCGTCTCGCGCGTTTCGGTGATGACGGTGAAAACCTCTGACACATGCAGCTCCCGGAGAC
GGTCACAGCTTGTCTGTAAGCGGATGCCGGGAGCAGACAAGCCCGTCAGGGCGCGTCAGCGGGTGTTGGC
GGGTGTCGGGGCTGGCTTAACTATGCGGCATCAGAGCAGATTGTACTGAGAGTGCACCATATGCGGTGTG
AAATACCGCACAGATGCGTAAGGAGAAAATACCGCATCAGGCGCCATTCGCCATTCAGGCTGCGCAACTG
TTGGGAAGGGCGATCGGTGCGGGCCTCTTCGCTATTACGCCAGCTGGCGAAAGGGGGATGTGCTGCAAGG
CGATTAAGTTGGGTAACGCCAGGGTTTTCCCAGTCACGACGTT
